Addgene plasmid #74456: Aiolos ZF2 (AA146-168) in Cilantro 2
Purpose: Monitor post-translational degradation of Aiolos ZF2 via EGFP:mCherry ratio (Lentiviral, PGK.AiolosAA146-168-10AAFlexLinker-EGFP.IRES.mCherry.cppt.EF1a.PuroR)
Depositing lab: Benjamin Ebert.
Backbone
  Vector backbone: Lentiviral
  Backbone manufacturer: Broad Institute
  Backbone size w/o insert (bp): 10603
  Vector type: Lentiviral
  Selectable markers: Puromycin
Growth in bacteria
  Bacterial resistance: Ampicillin, 100 μg/mL
  Growth temperature: 37°C
  Growth strain: NEB Stable
  Copy number: Unknown
Gene/Insert
  Gene/Insert name: Aiolos (IKZF3) AA130-189
  Species: H. sapiens (human)
  Insert size (bp): 69
  Entrez Gene: IKZF3 (a.k.a. AIO, AIOLOS, IMD84, ZNFN1A3)
  Tag / fusion protein: EGFP (C terminal on backbone)
  Cloning method: Restriction Enzyme; 5′ cloning site BsmBI (destroyed during cloning); 3′ cloning site BsmBI (destroyed during cloning)
  Sequencing primers: 5′ hPGK-F; 3′ EGFP-N
Terms and licenses: Academic/Nonprofit Terms; Industry Terms: Not Available to Industry
How to cite: Aiolos ZF2 (AA146-168) in Cilantro 2 was a gift from Benjamin Ebert (Addgene plasmid # 74456 ; http://n2t.net/addgene:74456 ; RRID:Addgene_74456)
