[The description below was written by a language model from this plasmid's Addgene catalogue record and pLannotate feature annotations shown in this document.]
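Description:
Aiolos ZF2 (AA146-168) in Cilantro 2 is a third-generation-style, self-inactivating HIV-1 lentiviral reporter plasmid of about 10.7 kb, built to track post-translational degradation of a short fragment of human Aiolos (IKZF3). In bacteria it is maintained through a high-copy ColE1/pUC origin and selected with ampicillin (AmpR); an f1 origin and an SV40 origin are also present in the backbone. The viral portion comprises an RSV promoter driving a truncated 5' LTR, the Ψ packaging signal with a partial gag sequence, the RRE, a cPPT/CTS element, WPRE and a ΔU3 3' LTR followed by an SV40 polyadenylation signal. Together these elements allow packaging of the genome when helper functions are supplied in trans, and integration without LTR-driven transcription.

The reporter cassette is driven by the human PGK promoter. It encodes the second zinc finger of Aiolos, a 69 bp insert cloned through BsmBI sites that were destroyed in the process, joined by a ten-residue flexible linker to the N-terminus of EGFP. An EMCV IRES then directs translation of mCherry from the same transcript. Because both fluorophores arise from one mRNA, mCherry normalises for transduction and expression level, and a fall in the EGFP:mCherry ratio reports selective loss of the zinc-finger fusion protein. A separate EF-1α promoter with its intron drives puromycin N-acetyltransferase for selection of transduced mammalian cells.

Two points in the record deserve caution. The insert name field lists residues 130-189, whereas the plasmid name, purpose and 69 bp insert size agree with residues 146-168. The automated annotation also labels the insert as a mouse Ikzf1 fragment, most likely because of homology among Ikaros-family zinc fingers.
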