Features (pLannotate 1.2.2; 33 found; start..end, strand, type, name):
      1..43      +  rep_origin     RSF ori (fragment): Plasmids containing the RSF 1030 origin of replication can be propagated in E. coli cells that contain additional plasmids with compatible origins.
     45..137     +  CDS            lacI (fragment): lac repressor; lacI; The lac repressor binds to the lac operator to inhibit transcription in E. coli. This inhibition can be relieved by adding lactose or isopropyl-β-D-thiogalactopyranoside (IPTG).
    150..171     +  protein_bind   CAP binding site: CAP binding activates transcription in the presence of cAMP. E. coli catabolite activator protein
    186..216     +  promoter       lac promoter: promoter for the E. coli lac operon
    220..242     +  protein_bind   lac operator (fragment): The lac repressor binds to the lac operator to inhibit transcription in E. coli. This inhibition can be relieved by adding lactose or isopropyl-β-D-thiogalactopyranoside (IPTG). lac repressor encoded by lacI
    285..303     +  promoter       T3 promoter: promoter for bacteriophage T3 RNA polymerase
    331..557     +  promoter       RSV promoter: Rous sarcoma virus enhancer/promoter
    558..738     +  LTR            5' LTR (truncated): truncated 5' long terminal repeat (LTR) from HIV-1
    785..910     +  misc_feature   HIV-1 Ψ: packaging signal of human immunodeficiency virus type 1
    894..1257    +  CDS            HIV-1 gag (fragment): gag protein from human immunodeficiency virus 1; gag
   1403..1636    +  misc_feature   RRE: The Rev response element (RRE) of HIV-1 allows for Rev-dependent mRNA export from the nucleus to the cytoplasm.
   2013..2039    +  CDS            Rev (fragment): human immunodeficiency virus 1 (HIV-1) Rev protein; rev; enhances nuclear export of unspliced and incompletely spliced viral mRNAs
   2040..2540    +  promoter       hPGK promoter: human phosphoglycerate kinase 1 promoter
   2576..2650    +  CDS            Ikzf1 (fragment): IKZF1_MOUSE - Also known as Ikaros, Lyf1, Zfpn1a1, Znfn1a1. Experimental evidence at protein level: Swiss-Prot protein existence level 1. Transcription regulator of hematopoietic cell differentiation. Binds gamma-satellite DNA. Binds with higher affinity to gamma satellite A. Plays a role in the development of lymphocytes, B- and T-cells. Binds and activates the enhancer (delta-A element) of the CD3-delta gene. Repressor of the TDT (terminal deoxynucleotidyltransferase) gene during thymocyte differentiation. Regulates transcription through association with both HDAC-dependent and HDAC-independ
   2675..3391    +  CDS            EGFP: the original enhanced GFP (Yang et al., 1996) mammalian codon-optimized
   3415..4001    +  misc_feature   IRES2: internal ribosome entry site (IRES) of the encephalomyocarditis virus (EMCV)
   4017..4724    +  CDS            mCherry: mCherry is a basic (constitutively fluorescent) red fluorescent protein published in 2004, derived from Discosoma sp.. It is reported to be a very rapidly-maturing monomer with low acid sensitivity.
   4783..4900    +  misc_feature   cPPT/CTS: central polypurine tract and central termination sequence of HIV-1
   4961..5027    +  CDS            small t antigen (fragment): SV40 (simian virus 40) small t antigen
   5053..5264    +  promoter       EF-1α core promoter: core promoter for human elongation factor EF-1α
   5265..6203    +  intron         EF-1α intron A: intron upstream of the start codon of human EF-1α
   6225..6824    +  CDS            PuroR (fragment): puromycin N-acetyltransferase; pac from Streptomyces; confers resistance to puromycin
   6840..7428    +  misc_feature   WPRE: woodchuck hepatitis virus posttranscriptional regulatory element
   7479..7498    +  misc_feature   cPPT/CTS (fragment): central polypurine tract and central termination sequence of HIV-1
   7500..7733    +  LTR            3' LTR (ΔU3): self-inactivating 3' long terminal repeat (LTR) from HIV-1
   7811..7932    +  polyA_signal   SV40 poly(A) signal: SV40 polyadenylation signal
   7972..8107    +  rep_origin     SV40 ori: SV40 origin of replication
   8128..8146    -  promoter       T7 promoter: promoter for bacteriophage T7 RNA polymerase
   8154..8309    +  CDS            lacZα (fragment): LacZα fragment of β-galactosidase; lacZ fragment
   8314..8742    +  rep_origin     f1 ori (sequence partly withheld): f1 bacteriophage origin of replication; arrow indicates direction of (+) strand synthesis
   8795..8899    +  promoter       AmpR promoter: bla
   8900..9760    +  CDS            AmpR: β-lactamase; bla; confers resistance to ampicillin, carbenicillin, and related antibiotics
   9931..10519   +  rep_origin     ori: high-copy-number ColE1/pMB1/pBR322/pUC origin of replication
>Addgene plasmid #74456 | Aiolos ZF2 (AA146-168) in Cilantro 2 | depositor full sequence | sequence record 140672 | Aiolos ZF2 (AA146-168) in Cilantro 2 sequence 10657 bps
CGAACGACCGAGCGCAGCGAGTCAGTGAGCGAGGAAGCGGAAGAGCGCCCAATACGCAAACCGCCTCTCC
CCGCGCGTTGGCCGATTCATTAATGCAGCTGGCACGACAGGTTTCCCGACTGGAAAGCGGGCAGTGAGCG
CAACGCAATTAATGTGAGTTAGCTCACTCATTAGGCACCCCAGGCTTTACACTTTATGCTTCCGGCTCGT
ATGTTGTGTGGAATTGTGAGCGGATAACAATTTCACACAGGAAACAGCTATGACCATGATTACGCCAAGC
GCGCAATTAACCCTCACTAAAGGGAACAAAAGCTGGAGCTGCAAGCTTAATGTAGTCTTATGCAATACTC
TTGTAGTCTTGCAACATGGTAACGATGAGTTAGCAACATGCCTTACAAGGAGAGAAAAAGCACCGTGCAT
GCCGATTGGTGGAAGTAAGGTGGTACGATCGTGCCTTATTAGGAAGGCAACAGACGGGTCTGACATGGAT
TGGACGAACCACTGAATTGCCGCATTGCAGAGATATTGTATTTAAGTGCCTAGCTCGATACATAAACGGG
TCTCTCTGGTTAGACCAGATCTGAGCCTGGGAGCTCTCTGGCTAACTAGGGAACCCACTGCTTAAGCCTC
AATAAAGCTTGCCTTGAGTGCTTCAAGTAGTGTGTGCCCGTCTGTTGTGTGACTCTGGTAACTAGAGATC
CCTCAGACCCTTTTAGTCAGTGTGGAAAATCTCTAGCAGTGGCGCCCGAACAGGGACTTGAAAGCGAAAG
GGAAACCAGAGGAGCTCTCTCGACGCAGGACTCGGCTTGCTGAAGCGCGCACGGCAAGAGGCGAGGGGCG
GCGACTGGTGAGTACGCCAAAAATTTTGACTAGCGGAGGCTAGAAGGAGAGAGATGGGTGCGAGAGCGTC
AGTATTAAGCGGGGGAGAATTAGATCGCGATGGGAAAAAATTCGGTTAAGGCCAGGGGGAAAGAAAAAAT
ATAAATTAAAACATATAGTATGGGCAAGCAGGGAGCTAGAACGATTCGCAGTTAATCCTGGCCTGTTAGA
AACATCAGAAGGCTGTAGACAAATACTGGGACAGCTACAACCATCCCTTCAGACAGGATCAGAAGAACTT
AGATCATTATATAATACAGTAGCAACCCTCTATTGTGTGCATCAAAGGATAGAGATAAAAGACACCAAGG
AAGCTTTAGACAAGATAGAGGAAGAGCAAAACAAAAGTAAGACCACCGCACAGCAAGCGGCCGCTGATCT
TCAGACCTGGAGGAGGAGATATGAGGGACAATTGGAGAAGTGAATTATATAAATATAAAGTAGTAAAAAT
TGAACCATTAGGAGTAGCACCCACCAAGGCAAAGAGAAGAGTGGTGCAGAGAGAAAAAAGAGCAGTGGGA
ATAGGAGCTTTGTTCCTTGGGTTCTTGGGAGCAGCAGGAAGCACTATGGGCGCAGCGTCAATGACGCTGA
CGGTACAGGCCAGACAATTATTGTCTGGTATAGTGCAGCAGCAGAACAATTTGCTGAGGGCTATTGAGGC
GCAACAGCATCTGTTGCAACTCACAGTCTGGGGCATCAAGCAGCTCCAGGCAAGAATCCTGGCTGTGGAA
AGATACCTAAAGGATCAACAGCTCCTGGGGATTTGGGGTTGCTCTGGAAAACTCATTTGCACCACTGCTG
TGCCTTGGAATGCTAGTTGGAGTAATAAATCTCTGGAACAGATTTGGAATCACACGACCTGGATGGAGTG
GGACAGAGAAATTAACAATTACACAAGCTTAATACACTCCTTAATTGAAGAATCGCAAAACCAGCAAGAA
AAGAATGAACAAGAATTATTGGAATTAGATAAATGGGCAAGTTTGTGGAATTGGTTTAACATAACAAATT
GGCTGTGGTATATAAAATTATTCATAATGATAGTAGGAGGCTTGGTAGGTTTAAGAATAGTTTTTGCTGT
ACTTTCTATAGTGAATAGAGTTAGGCAGGGATATTCACCATTATCGTTTCAGACCCACCTCCCAACCCCG
AGGGGACCCTTGCGCCTTTTCCAAGGCAGCCCTGGGTTTGCGCAGGGACGCGGCTGCTCTGGGCGTGGTT
CCGGGAAACGCAGCGGCGCCGACCCTGGGTCTCGCACATTCTTCACGTCCGTTCGCAGCGTCACCCGGAT
CTTCGCCGCTACCCTTGTGGGCCCCCCGGCGACGCTTCCTGCTCCGCCCCTAAGTCGGGAAGGTTCCTTG
CGGTTCGCGGCGTGCCGGACGTGACAAACGGAAGCCGCACGACTCACTAGTACCCTCGCAGACGGACAGC
GCCAGGGAGCAATGGCAGCGCGCCGACCGCGATGGGCTGTGGCCAATAGCGGCTGCTCAGCAGGGCGCGC
CGAGAGCAGCGGCCGGGAAGGGGCGGTGCGGGAGGCGGGGTGTGGGGCGGTAGTGTGGGCCCTGTTCCTG
CCCGCGCGGTGTTCCGCATTCTGCAAGCCTCCGGAGCGCACGTCGGCAGTCGGCTCCCTCGTTGACCGAA
TCACCGACCTCTCTCCCCAGGGATCGATACCGTCGACTCCGGAATAGCCACCATGTTCCAGTGTAATCAG
TGTGGGGCATCTTTTACTCAGAAAGGTAACCTCCTCCGCCACATTAAACTGCACGGCGGCGGCGGCTCCG
GCGGCGGCGGCTCCGTGAGCAAGGGCGAGGAGCTGTTCACCGGGGTGGTGCCCATCCTGGTCGAGCTGGA
CGGCGACGTAAACGGCCACAAGTTCAGCGTGTCCGGCGAGGGCGAGGGCGATGCCACCTACGGCAAGCTG
ACCCTGAAGTTCATCTGCACCACCGGCAAGCTGCCCGTGCCCTGGCCCACCCTCGTGACCACCCTGACCT
ACGGCGTGCAGTGCTTCAGCCGCTACCCCGACCACATGAAGCAGCACGACTTCTTCAAGTCCGCCATGCC
CGAAGGCTACGTCCAGGAGCGCACCATCTTCTTCAAGGACGACGGCAACTACAAGACCCGCGCCGAGGTG
AAGTTCGAGGGCGACACCCTGGTGAACCGCATCGAGCTGAAGGGCATCGACTTCAAGGAGGACGGCAACA
TCCTGGGGCACAAGCTGGAGTACAACTACAACAGCCACAACGTCTATATCATGGCCGACAAGCAGAAGAA
CGGCATCAAGGTGAACTTCAAGATCCGCCACAACATCGAGGACGGCAGCGTGCAGCTCGCCGACCACTAC
CAGCAGAACACCCCCATCGGCGACGGCCCCGTGCTGCTGCCCGACAACCACTACCTGAGCACCCAGTCCG
CCCTGAGCAAAGACCCCAACGAGAAGCGCGATCACATGGTCCTGCTGGAGTTCGTGACCGCCGCCGGGAT
CACTCTCGGCATGGACGAGCTGTACAAGTAAATGCATGAGTAACTGAGGATCCGCCCCTCTCCCTCCCCC
CCCCCTAACGTTACTGGCCGAAGCCGCTTGGAATAAGGCCGGTGTGCGTTTGTCTATATGTTATTTTCCA
CCATATTGCCGTCTTTTGGCAATGTGAGGGCCCGGAAACCTGGCCCTGTCTTCTTGACGAGCATTCCTAG
GGGTCTTTCCCCTCTCGCCAAAGGAATGCAAGGTCTGTTGAATGTCGTGAAGGAAGCAGTTCCTCTGGAA
GCTTCTTGAAGACAAACAACGTCTGTAGCGACCCTTTGCAGGCAGCGGAACCCCCCACCTGGCGACAGGT
GCCTCTGCGGCCAAAAGCCACGTGTATAAGATACACCTGCAAAGGCGGCACAACCCCAGTGCCACGTTGT
GAGTTGGATAGTTGTGGAAAGAGTCAAATGGCTCTCCTCAAGCGTATTCAACAAGGGGCTGAAGGATGCC
CAGAAGGTACCCCATTGTATGGGATCTGATCTGGGGCCTCGGTACACATGCTTTACATGTGTTTAGTCGA
GGTTAAAAAAACGTCTAGGCCCCCCGAACCACGGGGACGTGGTTTTCCTTTGAAAAACACGATGATAATA
TGGCCACAACCCTGGAATTCGCCACCATGGTGAGCAAGGGCGAGGAGGATAACATGGCCATCATCAAGGA
GTTCATGCGCTTCAAGGTGCACATGGAGGGCTCCGTGAACGGCCACGAGTTCGAGATCGAGGGCGAGGGC
GAGGGCCGCCCCTACGAGGGCACCCAGACCGCCAAGCTGAAGGTGACCAAGGGTGGCCCCCTGCCCTTCG
CCTGGGACATCCTGTCCCCTCAGTTCATGTACGGCTCCAAGGCCTACGTGAAGCACCCCGCCGACATCCC
CGACTACTTGAAGCTGTCCTTCCCCGAGGGCTTCAAGTGGGAGCGCGTGATGAACTTCGAGGACGGCGGC
GTGGTGACCGTGACCCAGGACTCCTCCCTGCAGGACGGCGAGTTCATCTACAAGGTGAAGCTGCGCGGCA
CCAACTTCCCCTCCGACGGCCCCGTAATGCAGAAGAAGACCATGGGCTGGGAGGCCTCCTCCGAGCGGAT
GTACCCCGAGGACGGCGCCCTGAAGGGCGAGATCAAGCAGAGGCTGAAGCTGAAGGACGGCGGCCACTAC
GACGCTGAGGTCAAGACCACCTACAAGGCCAAGAAGCCCGTGCAGCTGCCCGGCGCCTACAACGTCAACA
TCAAGTTGGACATCACCTCCCACAACGAGGACTACACCATCGTGGAACAGTACGAACGCGCCGAGGGCCG
CCACTCCACCGGCGGCATGGACGAGCTGTACAAGTAAACTAGTAAGCTTGGCGTAACTAGATCTTGAGAC
AAATGGCAGTATTCATCCACAATTTTAAAAGAAAAGGGGGGATTGGGGGGTACAGTGCAGGGGAAAGAAT
AGTAGACATAATAGCAACAGACATACAAACTAAAGAATTACAAAAACAAATTACAAAAATTCAAAATTTT
CGGGTTTATTACAGGGACAGCAGAGATCCACTTTGGGCTCGAGGGGGCCCGGGTGCAAAGATGGATAAAG
TTTTAAACAGAGAGGAATCTTTGCAGCTAATGGACCTTCTAGGTCTTGAAAGGAGTGGGAATTGGCTCCG
GTGCCCGTCAGTGGGCAGAGCGCACATCGCCCACAGTCCCCGAGAAGTTGGGGGGAGGGGTCGGCAATTG
ATCCGGTGCCTAGAGAAGGTGGCGCGGGGTAAACTGGGAAAGTGATGTCGTGTACTGGCTCCGCCTTTTT
CCCGAGGGTGGGGGAGAACCGTATATAAGTGCAGTAGTCGCCGTGAACGTTCTTTTTCGCAACGGGTTTG
CCGCCAGAACACAGGTAAGTGCCGTGTGTGGTTCCCGCGGGCCTGGCCTCTTTACGGGTTATGGCCCTTG
CGTGCCTTGAATTACTTCCACCTGGCTGCAGTACGTGATTCTTGATCCCGAGCTTCGGGTTGGAAGTGGG
TGGGAGAGTTCGAGGCCTTGCGCTTAAGGAGCCCCTTCGCCTCGTGCTTGAGTTGAGGCCTGGCCTGGGC
GCTGGGGCCGCCGCGTGCGAATCTGGTGGCACCTTCGCGCCTGTCTCGCTGCTTTCGATAAGTCTCTAGC
CATTTAAAATTTTTGATGACCTGCTGCGACGCTTTTTTTCTGGCAAGATAGTCTTGTAAATGCGGGCCAA
GATCTGCACACTGGTATTTCGGTTTTTGGGGCCGCGGGCGGCGACGGGGCCCGTGCGTCCCAGCGCACAT
GTTCGGCGAGGCGGGGCCTGCGAGCGCGGCCACCGAGAATCGGACGGGGGTAGTCTCAAGCTGGCCGGCC
TGCTCTGGTGCCTGGCCTCGCGCCGCCGTGTATCGCCCCGCCCTGGGCGGCAAGGCTGGCCCGGTCGGCA
CCAGTTGCGTGAGCGGAAAGATGGCCGCTTCCCGGCCCTGCTGCAGGGAGCTCAAAATGGAGGACGCGGC
GCTCGGGAGAGCGGGCGGGTGAGTCACCCACACAAAGGAAAAGGGCCTTTCCGTCCTCAGCCGTCGCTTC
ATGTGACTCCACGGAGTACCGGGCGCCGTCCAGGCACCTCGATTAGTTCTCGAGCTTTTGGAGTACGTCG
TCTTTAGGTTGGGGGGAGGGGTTTTATGCGATGGAGTTTCCCCACACTGAGTGGGTGGAGACTGAAGTTA
GGCCAGCTTGGCACTTGATGTAATTCTCCTTGGAATTTGCCCTTTTTGAGTTTGGATCTTGGTTCATTCT
CAAGCCTCAGACAGTGGTTCAAAGTTTTTTTCTTCCATTTCAGGTGTCGTGACGTACGGCCACCATGACC
GAGTACAAGCCCACGGTGCGCCTCGCCACCCGCGACGACGTCCCCAGGGCCGTACGCACCCTCGCCGCCG
CGTTCGCCGACTACCCCGCCACGCGCCACACCGTCGATCCGGACCGCCACATCGAGCGGGTCACCGAGCT
GCAAGAACTCTTCCTCACGCGCGTCGGGCTCGACATCGGCAAGGTGTGGGTCGCGGACGACGGCGCCGCC
GTGGCGGTCTGGACCACGCCGGAGAGCGTCGAAGCGGGGGCGGTGTTCGCCGAGATCGGCCCGCGCATGG
CCGAGTTGAGCGGTTCCCGGCTGGCCGCGCAGCAACAGATGGAAGGCCTCCTGGCGCCGCACCGGCCCAA
GGAGCCCGCGTGGTTCCTGGCCACCGTCGGAGTCTCGCCCGACCACCAGGGCAAGGGTCTGGGCAGCGCC
GTCGTGCTCCCCGGAGTGGAGGCGGCCGAGCGCGCCGGGGTGCCCGCCTTCCTGGAGACCTCCGCGCCCC
GCAACCTCCCCTTCTACGAGCGGCTCGGCTTCACCGTCACCGCCGACGTCGAGGTGCCCGAAGGACCGCG
CACCTGGTGCATGACCCGCAAGCCCGGTGCCTGAACGCGTTAAGTCGACAATCAACCTCTGGATTACAAA
ATTTGTGAAAGATTGACTGGTATTCTTAACTATGTTGCTCCTTTTACGCTATGTGGATACGCTGCTTTAA
TGCCTTTGTATCATGCTATTGCTTCCCGTATGGCTTTCATTTTCTCCTCCTTGTATAAATCCTGGTTGCT
GTCTCTTTATGAGGAGTTGTGGCCCGTTGTCAGGCAACGTGGCGTGGTGTGCACTGTGTTTGCTGACGCA
ACCCCCACTGGTTGGGGCATTGCCACCACCTGTCAGCTCCTTTCCGGGACTTTCGCTTTCCCCCTCCCTA
TTGCCACGGCGGAACTCATCGCCGCCTGCCTTGCCCGCTGCTGGACAGGGGCTCGGCTGTTGGGCACTGA
CAATTCCGTGGTGTTGTCGGGGAAATCATCGTCCTTTCCTTGGCTGCTCGCCTGTGTTGCCACCTGGATT
CTGCGCGGGACGTCCTTCTGCTACGTCCCTTCGGCCCTCAATCCAGCGGACCTTCCTTCCCGCGGCCTGC
TGCCGGCTCTGCGGCCTCTTCCGCGTCTTCGCCTTCGCCCTCAGACGAGTCGGATCTCCCTTTGGGCCGC
CTCCCCGCGTCGACTTTAAGACCAATGACTTACAAGGCAGCTGTAGATCTTAGCCACTTTTTAAAAGAAA
AGGGGGGACTGGAAGGGCTAATTCACTCCCAACGAAGACAAGATCTGCTTTTTGCTTGTACTGGGTCTCT
CTGGTTAGACCAGATCTGAGCCTGGGAGCTCTCTGGCTAACTAGGGAACCCACTGCTTAAGCCTCAATAA
AGCTTGCCTTGAGTGCTTCAAGTAGTGTGTGCCCGTCTGTTGTGTGACTCTGGTAACTAGAGATCCCTCA
GACCCTTTTAGTCAGTGTGGAAAATCTCTAGCAGTACGTATAGTAGTTCATGTCATCTTATTATTCAGTA
TTTATAACTTGCAAAGAAATGAATATCAGAGAGTGAGAGGAACTTGTTTATTGCAGCTTATAATGGTTAC
AAATAAAGCAATAGCATCACAAATTTCACAAATAAAGCATTTTTTTCACTGCATTCTAGTTGTGGTTTGT
CCAAACTCATCAATGTATCTTATCATGTCTGGCTCTAGCTATCCCGCCCCTAACTCCGCCCATCCCGCCC
CTAACTCCGCCCAGTTCCGCCCATTCTCCGCCCCATGGCTGACTAATTTTTTTTATTTATGCAGAGGCCG
AGGCCGCCTCGGCCTCTGAGCTATTCCAGAAGTAGTGAGGAGGCTTTTTTGGAGGCCTAGGGACGTACCC
AATTCGCCCTATAGTGAGTCGTATTACGCGCGCTCACTGGCCGTCGTTTTACAACGTCGTGACTGGGAAA
ACCCTGGCGTTACCCAACTTAATCGCCTTGCAGCACATCCCCCTTTCGCCAGCTGGCGTAATAGCGAAGA
GGCCCGCACCGATCGCCCTTCCCAACAGTTGCGCAGCCTGAATGGCGAATGGG
[124 nt withheld, positions 8314-8437]
C
[91 nt withheld, positions 8439-8529]
A
[49 nt withheld, positions 8531-8579]
CCTTTGACGTTGGAGTCCACGTTCTTT
[37 nt withheld, positions 8607-8643]
ACCCTATCTCGGTCTATTCTTTTGATTTATAAGGGATTTTGCCGATTTCGGCCTATTGGTTAAAAAATGA
GCTGATTTAACAAAAATTTAACGCGAATTTTAACAAAATATTAACGCTTACAATTTAGGTGGCACTTTTC
GGGGAAATGTGCGCGGAACCCCTATTTGTTTATTTTTCTAAATACATTCAAATATGTATCCGCTCATGAG
ACAATAACCCTGATAAATGCTTCAATAATATTGAAAAAGGAAGAGTATGAGTATTCAACATTTCCGTGTC
GCCCTTATTCCCTTTTTTGCGGCATTTTGCCTTCCTGTTTTTGCTCACCCAGAAACGCTGGTGAAAGTAA
AAGATGCTGAAGATCAGTTGGGTGCACGAGTGGGTTACATCGAACTGGATCTCAACAGCGGTAAGATCCT
TGAGAGTTTTCGCCCCGAAGAACGTTTTCCAATGATGAGCACTTTTAAAGTTCTGCTATGTGGCGCGGTA
TTATCCCGTATTGACGCCGGGCAAGAGCAACTCGGTCGCCGCATACACTATTCTCAGAATGACTTGGTTG
AGTACTCACCAGTCACAGAAAAGCATCTTACGGATGGCATGACAGTAAGAGAATTATGCAGTGCTGCCAT
AACCATGAGTGATAACACTGCGGCCAACTTACTTCTGACAACGATCGGAGGACCGAAGGAGCTAACCGCT
TTTTTGCACAACATGGGGGATCATGTAACTCGCCTTGATCGTTGGGAACCGGAGCTGAATGAAGCCATAC
CAAACGACGAGCGTGACACCACGATGCCTGTAGCAATGGCAACAACGTTGCGCAAACTATTAACTGGCGA
ACTACTTACTCTAGCTTCCCGGCAACAATTAATAGACTGGATGGAGGCGGATAAAGTTGCAGGACCACTT
CTGCGCTCGGCCCTTCCGGCTGGCTGGTTTATTGCTGATAAATCTGGAGCCGGTGAGCGTGGGTCTCGCG
GTATCATTGCAGCACTGGGGCCAGATGGTAAGCCCTCCCGTATCGTAGTTATCTACACGACGGGGAGTCA
GGCAACTATGGATGAACGAAATAGACAGATCGCTGAGATAGGTGCCTCACTGATTAAGCATTGGTAACTG
TCAGACCAAGTTTACTCATATATACTTTAGATTGATTTAAAACTTCATTTTTAATTTAAAAGGATCTAGG
TGAAGATCCTTTTTGATAATCTCATGACCAAAATCCCTTAACGTGAGTTTTCGTTCCACTGAGCGTCAGA
CCCCGTAGAAAAGATCAAAGGATCTTCTTGAGATCCTTTTTTTCTGCGCGTAATCTGCTGCTTGCAAACA
AAAAAACCACCGCTACCAGCGGTGGTTTGTTTGCCGGATCAAGAGCTACCAACTCTTTTTCCGAAGGTAA
CTGGCTTCAGCAGAGCGCAGATACCAAATACTGTTCTTCTAGTGTAGCCGTAGTTAGGCCACCACTTCAA
GAACTCTGTAGCACCGCCTACATACCTCGCTCTGCTAATCCTGTTACCAGTGGCTGCTGCCAGTGGCGAT
AAGTCGTGTCTTACCGGGTTGGACTCAAGACGATAGTTACCGGATAAGGCGCAGCGGTCGGGCTGAACGG
GGGGTTCGTGCACACAGCCCAGCTTGGAGCGAACGACCTACACCGAACTGAGATACCTACAGCGTGAGCT
ATGAGAAAGCGCCACGCTTCCCGAAGGGAGAAAGGCGGACAGGTATCCGGTAAGCGGCAGGGTCGGAACA
GGAGAGCGCACGAGGGAGCTTCCAGGGGGAAACGCCTGGTATCTTTATAGTCCTGTCGGGTTTCGCCACC
TCTGACTTGAGCGTCGATTTTTGTGATGCTCGTCAGGGGGGCGGAGCCTATGGAAAAACGCCAGCAACGC
GGCCTTTTTACGGTTCCTGGCCTTTTGCTGGCCTTTTGCTCACATGTTCTTTCCTGCGTTATCCCCTGAT
TCTGTGGATAACCGTATTACCGCCTTTGAGTGAGCTGATACCGCTCGCCGCAGC
