>Addgene plasmid #74456 | Aiolos ZF2 (AA146-168) in Cilantro 2 | addgene partial sequence | sequence record 142667 | hPGK-F 5'-GTGTTCCGCATTCTGCAAG-3'
CCTCGTTGACCGAATCACCGACCTCTCTCCCCAGGGATCGATACCGTCGACTCCGGAATAGCCACCATGT
TCCAGTGTAATCAGTGTGGGGCATCTTTTACTCAGAAAGGTAACCTCCTCCGCCACATTAAACTGCACGG
CGGCGGCGGCTCCGGCGGCGGCGGCTCCGTGAGCAAGGGCGAGGAGCTGTTCACCGGGGTGGTGCCCATC
CTGGTCGAGCTGGACGGCGACGTAAACGGCCACAAGTTCAGCGTGTCCGGCGAGGGCGAGGGCGATGCCA
CCTACGGCAAGCTGACCCTGAAGTTCATCTGCACCACCGGCAAGCTGCCCGTGCCCTGGCCCACCCTCGT
GACCACCCTGACCTACGGCGTGCAGTGCTTCAGCCGCTACCCCGACCACATGAAGCAGCACGACTTCTTC
AAGTCCGCCATGCCCGAAGGCTACGTCCAGGAGCGCACCATCTTCTTCAAGGACGACGGCAACTACAAGA
CCCGCGCCGAGGTGAAGTTCGAGGGCGACACCCTGGTGAACCGCATCGAGCTGAAGGGCATCGACTTCAA
GGAGGACGGCAACATCCTGGGGCACAAGCTGGAGTACAACTACAACAGCCACAACGTCTATATCATGGCC
GACAAGCAGAAGAACGGCATCAAGGTGAACTTCAAGATCCGCCACAACATCGAGGACGGCAGCGTGCAGC
TCGCCGACCACTACCAGCAGAACACCCCCATCGGCGACGGCCCCGTGCTGCTGCCCGACAACCACTACCT
GAGCACCCAGTCCGCCCTGAGCAAAGACCC
