>Addgene plasmid #74456 | Aiolos ZF2 (AA146-168) in Cilantro 2 | addgene partial sequence | sequence record 142668 | IRES-F 5'-TGGCTCTCCTCAAGCGTATT-3'
CCCATTGTATGGGATCTGATCTGGGGCCTCGGTACACATGCTTTACATGTGTTTAGTCGAGGTTAAAAAA
ACGTCTAGGCCCCCCGAACCACGGGGACGTGGTTTTCCTTTGAAAAACACGATGATAATATGGCCACAAC
CCTGGAATTCGCCACCATGGTGAGCAAGGGCGAGGAGGATAACATGGCCATCATCAAGGAGTTCATGCGC
TTCAAGGTGCACATGGAGGGCTCCGTGAACGGCCACGAGTTCGAGATCGAGGGCGAGGGCGAGGGCCGCC
CCTACGAGGGCACCCAGACCGCCAAGCTGAAGGTGACCAAGGGTGGCCCCCTGCCCTTCGCCTGGGACAT
CCTGTCCCCTCAGTTCATGTACGGCTCCAAGGCCTACGTGAAGCACCCCGCCGACATCCCCGACTACTTG
AAGCTGTCCTTCCCCGAGGGCTTCAAGTGGGAGCGCGTGATGAACTTCGAGGACGGCGGCGTGGTGACCG
TGACCCAGGACTCCTCCCTGCAGGACGGCGAGTTCATCTACAAGGTGAAGCTGCGCGGCACCAACTTCCC
CTCCGACGGCCCCGTAATGCAGAAGAAGACCATGGGCTGGGAGGCCTCCTCCGAGCGGATGTACCCCGAG
GACGGCGCCCTGAAGGGCGAGATCAAGCAGAGGCTGAAGCTGAAGGACGGCGGCCACTACGACGCTGAGG
TCAAGACCACCTACAAGGCCAAGAAGCCCGTGCAGCTGCCCGGCGCCTACAACGTCAACATCAAGTTGGA
CATCACCTCCCACAACGAGGACTACACCATCGTGGAACAGTACGAACGCGCCGAGGGCCGCCACTCCACC
GGCGGCATGGACGAGCTGTACAAGTAAACTAGTAAGCTTGGCGTAACTAGATC
